>Addgene plasmid #72225 | pJK304 | depositor full sequence | sequence record 134624 | pJK304 sequence 4711 bps
TGGCGAATGGG
[124 nt withheld, positions 12-135]
C
[91 nt withheld, positions 137-227]
A
[49 nt withheld, positions 229-277]
CCTTTGACGTTGGAGTCCACGTTCTTT
[37 nt withheld, positions 305-341]
ACCCTATCTCGGTCTATTCTTTTGATTTATAAGGGATTTTGCCGATTTCGGCCTATTGGTTAAAAAATGA
GCTGATTTAACAAAAATTTAACGCGAATTTTAACAAAATATTAACGTTTACAATTTCAGGTGGCACTTTT
CGGGGAAATGTGCGCGGAACCCCTATTTGTTTATTTTTCTAAATACATTCAAATATGTATCCGCTCATGA
GACAATAACCCTGATAAATGCTTCAATAATATTGAAAAAGGAAGAGTATGAGTATTCAACATTTCCGTGT
CGCCCTTATTCCCTTTTTTGCGGCATTTTGCCTTCCTGTTTTTGCTCACCCAGAAACGCTGGTGAAAGTA
AAAGATGCTGAAGATCAGTTGGGTGCACGAGTGGGTTACATCGAACTGGATCTCAACAGCGGTAAGATCC
TTGAGAGTTTTCGCCCCGAAGAACGTTTTCCAATGATGAGCACTTTTAAAGTTCTGCTATGTGGCGCGGT
ATTATCCCGTATTGACGCCGGGCAAGAGCAACTCGGTCGCCGCATACACTATTCTCAGAATGACTTGGTT
GAGTACTCACCAGTCACAGAAAAGCATCTTACGGATGGCATGACAGTAAGAGAATTATGCAGTGCTGCCA
TAACCATGAGTGATAACACTGCGGCCAACTTACTTCTGACAACGATCGGAGGACCGAAGGAGCTAACCGC
TTTTTTGCACAACATGGGGGATCATGTAACTCGCCTTGATCGTTGGGAACCGGAGCTGAATGAAGCCATA
CCAAACGACGAGCGTGACACCACGATGCCTGCAGCAATGGCAACAACGTTGCGCAAACTATTAACTGGCG
AACTACTTACTCTAGCTTCCCGGCAACAATTAATAGACTGGATGGAGGCGGATAAAGTTGCAGGACCACT
TCTGCGCTCGGCCCTTCCGGCTGGCTGGTTTATTGCTGATAAATCTGGAGCCGGTGAGCGTGGGTCTCGC
GGTATCATTGCAGCACTGGGGCCAGATGGTAAGCCCTCCCGTATCGTAGTTATCTACACGACGGGGAGTC
AGGCAACTATGGATGAACGAAATAGACAGATCGCTGAGATAGGTGCCTCACTGATTAAGCATTGGTAACT
GTCAGACCAAGTTTACTCATATATACTTTAGATTGATTTAAAACTTCATTTTTAATTTAAAAGGATCTAG
GTGAAGATCCTTTTTGATAATCTCATGACCAAAATCCCTTAACGTGAGTTTTCGTTCCACTGAGCGTCAG
ACCCCGTAGAAAAGATCAAAGGATCTTCTTGAGATCCTTTTTTTCTGCGCGTAATCTGCTGCTTGCAAAC
AAAAAAACCACCGCTACCAGCGGTGGTTTGTTTGCCGGATCAAGAGCTACCAACTCTTTTTCCGAAGGTA
ACTGGCTTCAGCAGAGCGCAGATACCAAATACTGTCCTTCTAGTGTAGCCGTAGTTAGGCCACCACTTCA
AGAACTCTGTAGCACCGCCTACATACCTCGCTCTGCTAATCCTGTTACCAGTGGCTGCTGCCAGTGGCGA
TAAGTCGTGTCTTACCGGGTTGGACTCAAGACGATAGTTACCGGATAAGGCGCAGCGGTCGGGCTGAACG
GGGGGTTCGTGCACACAGCCCAGCTTGGAGCGAACGACCTACACCGAACTGAGATACCTACAGCGTGAGC
TATGAGAAAGCGCCACGCTTCCCGAAGGGAGAAAGGCGGACAGGTATCCGGTAAGCGGCAGGGTCGGAAC
AGGAGAGCGCACGAGGGAGCTTCCAGGGGGAAACGCCTGGTATCTTTATAGTCCTGTCGGGTTTCGCCAC
CTCTGACTTGAGCGTCGATTTTTGTGATGCTCGTCAGGGGGGCGGAGCCTATGGAAAAACGCCAGCAACG
CGGCCTTTTTACGGTTCCTGGCCTTTTGCTGGCCTTTTGCTCACATGTTCTTTCCTGCGTTATCCCCTGA
TTCTGTGGATAACCGTATTACCGCCTTTGAGTGAGCTGATACCGCTCGCCGCAGCCGAACGACCGAGCGC
AGCGAGTCAGTGAGCGAGGAAGCGGAAGAGCGCCTGATGCGGTATTTTCTCCTTACGCATCTGTGCGGTA
TTTCACACCGCATATATGGTGCACTCTCAGTACAATCTGCTCTGATGCCGCATAGTTAAGCCAGTATACA
CTCCGCTATCGCTACGTGACTGGGTCATGGCTGCGCCCCGACACCCGCCAACACCCGCTGACGCGCCCTG
ACGGGCTTGTCTGCTCCCGGCATCCGCTTACAGACAAGCTGTGACCGTCTCCGGGAGCTGCATGTGTCAG
AGGTTTTCACCGTCATCACCGAAACGCGCGAGGCAGCTGCGGTAAAGCTCATCAGCGTGGTCGTGAAGCG
ATTCACAGATGTCTGCCTGTTCATCCGCGTCCAGCTCGTTGAGTTTCTCCAGAAGCGTTAATGTCTGGCT
TCTGATAAAGCGGGCCATGTTAAGGGCGGTTTTTTCCTGTTTGGTCACTGATGCCTCCGTGTAAGGGGGA
TTTCTGTTCATGGGGGTAATGATACCGATGAAACGAGAGAGGATGCTCACGATACGGGTTACTGATGATG
AACATGCCCGGTTACTGGAACGTTGTGAGGGTAAACAACTGGCGGTATGGATGCGGCGGGACCAGAGAAA
AATCACTCAGGGTCAATGCCAGCGCTTCGTTAATACAGATGTAGGTGTTCCACAGGGTAGCCAGCAGCAT
CCTGCGATGCAGATCCGGAACATAATGGTGCAGGGCGCTGACTTCCGCGTTTCCAGACTTTACGAAACAC
GGAAACCGAAGACCATTCATGTTGTTGCTCAGGTCGCAGACGTTTTGCAGCAGCAGTCGCTTCACGTTCG
CTCGCGTATCGGTGATTCATTCTGCTAACCAGTAAGGCAACCCCGCCAGCCTAGCCGGGTCCTCAACGAC
AGGAGCACGATCATGCGCACCCGTGGCCAGGACCCAACGCTGCCCGAGATCTCGATCCCGCGAAATTAAT
ACGACTCACTATAGGGAGACCACAACGGTTTCCCTCTAGAAATAATTTTGTTTAACTTTAAGAAGGAGAT
ATACATATGTGGCCAGCATCGCGCGCAGGGGCTGTGTTGACGATAAATCTTTCCGCTATTGCCGAAAATT
ACCGCTATCTTGTGAACAAACTGGGCAAAACAGTTTGCGCCGCAGTAGTTAAGGCCGATGCTTATGGGCT
TGGGGTTGCACAGGTGGCGCCCATTTTGGAACAGGTTGGCGCAAAACATTTTTTTGTCGCACATGTGGAT
GAAGGGCTAGCCCTTAGGCCATATCTTTCACCCCACACATCAGTAACTGTGTTGCATGGTCCACGGCCGG
ATGCTGCTGAGGTTTGCGTACGCAATAATTTGCGGCCAGTTTTAAATAGCCTAAAACAGGTGGCTGTTTT
GCGGGATCTGGCAGCCAAAATGGATAAGCCGCTGGATGTGGCCATTCAACTGGATACGGGTATGTCTCGT
TTTGGCCTTTCAGAGGCTGATATCCATAAACTGATGGCCACTCCTGAACTTTTGGAGGGGTTATCTGTCA
GTCTGGTTATGAGTCATCTGGCCTGTGCAGATACGCCAGAAAACGCAGCCAATGCCATGCAGCGTGAACG
GTTTGAGAACTATGCACGCATGTTGCCAAAGGCAGCTTTAAGTCTTTCTGCATCTTCTGGAATTTTTCTG
GGGCAACCATTTCATTTTGATCTCGTGCGCCCTGGTGCCGCTTTGTATGGCGTAGCGCCGCAGAATGATG
GTGTTAATCCACTTAAGCCTGTTGTGGGGTTGCAAACGCATATTCTGCAAATTCGCACTTTATCCAAAGG
GGATCGGGTGGGATATGGGCTTACGTGGCAAGCGACTGGCCCATGCCGTGTTGCGACCATTGCGGTTGGA
TATGCTGATGGATTTGCCCGTGCGGGCGCTGCTGCAGGATGCGCTTGGTATAAAGGATATCGGCTACCAA
TTCTGGGCCGAATCTCTATGGATTCCATGACAGTTGATCTTTCCGCAGTGCCCGAAGGGCTGCTGGAAGA
AGATAGCATGGTGGAACTTTTGAATGAGTCTTACGGCGTAGATGCTGTGGCCAAAGCAGAAGGCACAATA
GGCTACGAAGTACTGACATCTCTGGGGCGGCGTTATCATCGCGTTTATGCAACGGCTGATTGAAGCTTGC
GGCCGCACTCGAGCACCACCACCACCACCACTGAGATCCGGCTGCTAACAAAGCCCGAAAGGAAGCTGAG
TTGGCTGCTGCCACCGCTGAGCAATAACTAGCATAACCCCTTGGGGCCTCTAAACGGGTCTTGAGGGGTT
TTTTGCTGAAAGGAGGAACTATATCCGGAT
Features (pLannotate 1.2.2; 12 found; start..end, strand, type, name):
     12..467     +  rep_origin     f1 ori (sequence partly withheld): f1 bacteriophage origin of replication; arrow indicates direction of (+) strand synthesis
    494..598     +  promoter       AmpR promoter: bla
    599..1459    +  CDS            AmpR: β-lactamase; bla; confers resistance to ampicillin, carbenicillin, and related antibiotics
   1630..2218    +  rep_origin     ori: high-copy-number ColE1/pMB1/pBR322/pUC origin of replication
   2404..2546    -  misc_feature   bom: basis of mobility region from pBR322
   2648..2839    -  CDS            rop: Rop protein, which maintains plasmids at low copy number; rop
   2856..3236    +  CDS            YPB1_ECOLX: Protein predicted: Swiss-Prot protein existence level 4. From Escherichia coli.
   3348..3366    +  promoter       T7 promoter: promoter for bacteriophage T7 RNA polymerase
   3398..3420    +  RBS            RBS: efficient ribosome binding site from bacteriophage T7 gene 10 (Olins and Rangwala, 1989)
   4555..4572    +  CDS            9xHis (fragment): 9xHis affinity tag
   4582..4631    +  CDS            SET1 (fragment): solubility-enhancement tag derived from T7 phage gene 10B
   4639..4686    +  terminator     T7 terminator: transcription terminator for bacteriophage T7 RNA polymerase
