[The description below was written by a language model from this plasmid's Addgene catalogue record and pLannotate feature annotations shown in this document.]
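Description:
pJK304 is a bacterial expression plasmid built on the pET23a backbone for producing a point mutant of alanine racemase (alr) from the acidophilic acetic acid bacterium Acetobacter aceti strain 1023. The insert, cloned between NdeI and HindIII sites that both remain intact, carries a substitution of alanine-368 by aspartate, and the protein product is designated H6AaAlr-A368D. The total plasmid is 4,711 bp.

Expression is driven by the bacteriophage T7 promoter followed by the efficient ribosome binding site from T7 gene 10, with a T7 terminator downstream, so transcription depends on a host that supplies T7 RNA polymerase. The feature table does not annotate the alr coding sequence itself, but the unannotated span between the ribosome binding site and the terminator region corresponds to its position. The "H6" in the product name implies a hexahistidine tag for affinity purification. The annotation detects a histidine-tag fragment downstream of the insert region, near the terminator, which is where pET23a carries its vector-encoded His tag. The record does not say whether this downstream tag is read in frame or whether the tag on the expressed protein lies elsewhere. A short hit to a T7 gene 10B-derived solubility tag next to it is a fragment only and is probably vector sequence rather than a functional fusion.

The plasmid replicates in E. coli from a ColE1/pMB1-type origin. The annotation also picks up the pBR322 bom and rop elements, and the catalogue lists copy number as unknown. Selection is by ampicillin through the β-lactamase gene, and an f1 origin permits single-stranded DNA production. The construct is intended for overproducing the mutant enzyme, presumably for comparison with the wild-type racemase.
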