Addgene plasmid #72225: pJK304
Purpose: Production of Acetobacter aceti 1023 alanine racemase (alr) with Ala368>Asp mutant (H6AaAlr-A368D)
Depositing lab: T. J. Kappock. Depositing organization: Washington University in Saint Louis. Publication: Alanine racemase from the acidophile Acetobacter aceti. Francois JA, Kappock TJ. Protein Expr Purif. 2007 Jan;51(1):39-48. Epub 2006 Jun 6. 10.1016/j.pep.2006.05.016 PubMed 16843006.
Backbone
  Vector backbone: pET23a
  Backbone size w/o insert (bp): 3666
  Total vector size (bp): 4711
  Vector type: Bacterial Expression
Growth in bacteria
  Bacterial resistance: Ampicillin, 100 μg/mL
  Growth temperature: 37°C
  Growth strain: DH5alpha
  Copy number: Unknown
Gene/Insert
  Gene/Insert name: alanine racemase (alt names: alr; AZ09_RS09230)
  Species: Acetobacter aceti 1023
  Mutation: changes alanine-368 to aspartate
  GenBank ID: WP_042787947.1 ABC71322.1
  Promoter: T7
  Cloning method: Restriction Enzyme; 5′ cloning site NdeI (not destroyed); 3′ cloning site HindIII (not destroyed)
  Sequencing primers: 5′ T7 promoter; 3′ T7 terminator
Terms and licenses: Academic/Nonprofit Terms; Industry Terms: Not Available to Industry
How to cite: pJK304 was a gift from T. J. Kappock (Addgene plasmid # 72225 ; http://n2t.net/addgene:72225 ; RRID:Addgene_72225)
