>Addgene plasmid #72225 | pJK304 | addgene partial sequence | sequence record 138836 | T7 5'-TAATACGACTCACTATAGGG-3'
TTTTGTTTAACTTTAAGAAGGAGATATACATATGTGGCCAGCATCGCGCGCAGGGGCTGTGTTGACGATA
AATCTTTCCGCTATTGCCGAAAATTACCGCTATCTTGTGAACAAACTGGGCAAAACAGTTTGCGCCGCAG
TAGTTAAGGCCGATGCTTATGGGCTTGGGGTTGCACAGGTGGCGCCCATTTTGGAACAGGTTGGCGCAAA
ACATTTTTTTGTCGCACATGTGGATGAAGGGCTAGCCCTTAGGCCATATCTTTCACCCCACACATCAGTA
ACTGTGTTGCATGGTCCACGGCCGGATGCTGCTGAGGTTTGCGTACGCAATAATTTGCGGCCAGTTTTAA
ATAGCCTAAAACAGGTGGCTGTTTTGCGGGATCTGGCAGCCAAAATGGATAAGCCGCTGGATGTGGCCAT
TCAACTGGATACGGGTATGTCTCGTTTTGGCCTTTCAGAGGCTGATATCCATAAACTGATGGCCACTCCT
GAACTTTTGGAGGGGTTATCTGTCAGTCTGGTTATGAGTCATCTGGCCTGTGCAGATACGCCAGAAAACG
CAGCCAATGCCATGCAGCGTGAACGGTTTGAGAACTATGCACGCATGTTGCCAAAGGCAGCTTTAAGTCT
TTCTGCATCTTCTGGAATTTTTCTGGGGCAACCATTTCATTTTGATCTCGTGCGCCCTGGTGCCGCTTTG
TATGGCGTAGCGCCGCAGAATGATGGTGTTAATCCACTTAAGCCTGTTGTGGGGTTGCAAACGCATATTC
TGCAAATTCGCACTTTATCCAAAGGGGATCGGGTGGGATATGGGCTTACGTGGCAAGCGACTGGCCCATG
CCGTGTTGCGACCATTGCGGTTGGATATGCTGATGGATTTGCCCGTGCGGGCGCTGCTGCAGGATGCGCT
TGGTATAAAGGATATCGGCTACCAATTCTGGGCCGAATCTCTATGGATTCCATGACAGTTGATCTTTCCG
CAGTGCCCGAAGGGCTGCTGGAAGAAGATAGCATGGTGGAACTTTTGAATGAGTCTTACGGCGT
