>Addgene plasmid #72225 | pJK304 | addgene partial sequence | sequence record 138837 | T7term 5'-GCTAGTTATTGCTCAGCGG-3'
TTGTTAGCAGCCGGATCTCAGTGGTGGTGGTGGTGGTGCTCGAGTGCGGCCGCAAGCTTCAATCAGCCGT
TGCATAAACGCGATGATAACGCCGCCCCAGAGATGTCAGTACTTCGTAGCCTATTGTGCCTTCTGCTTTG
GCCACAGCATCTACGCCGTAAGACTCATTCAAAAGTTCCACCATGCTATCTTCTTCCAGCAGCCCTTCGG
GCACTGCGGAAAGATCAACTGTCATGGAATCCATAGAGATTCGGCCCAGAATTGGTAGCCGATATCCTTT
ATACCAAGCGCATCCTGCAGCAGCGCCCGCACGGGCAAATCCATCAGCATATCCAACCGCAATGGTCGCA
ACACGGCATGGGCCAGTCGCTTGCCACGTAAGCCCATATCCCACCCGATCCCCTTTGGATAAAGTGCGAA
TTTGCAGAATATGCGTTTGCAACCCCACAACAGGCTTAAGTGGATTAACACCATCATTCTGCGGCGCTAC
GCCATACAAAGCGGCACCAGGGCGCACGAGATCAAAATGAAATGGTTGCCCCAGAAAAATTCCAGAAGAT
GCAGAAAGACTTAAAGCTGCCTTTGGCAACATGCGTGCATAGTTCTCAAACCGTTCACGCTGCATGGCAT
TGGCTGCGTTTTCTGGCGTATCTGCACAGGCCAGATGACTCATAACCAGACTGACAGATAACCCCTCCAA
AAGTTCAGGAGTGGCCATCAGTTTATGGATATCAGCCTCTGAAAGGCCAAAACGAGACATACCCGTATCC
AGTTGAATGGCCACATCCAGCGGCTTATCCATTTTGGCTGCCAGATCCCGCAAAACAGCCACCTGTTTTA
GGCTATTTAAAACTGGCCGCAAATTATTGCGTACGCAAACCTCAGCAGCATCCGGCCGTGGACCATGCAA
CACAGTTACTGATGTGTGGGGTGAAAGATATGGCCTAAGGGCTAGCCCTTCATCCACATGTGCGACAAAA
AAATGTTTTGCGCCAACCTGTTCCAAAATGGGCGCCACCTGTGCAACCCCAAGCCCATAAGCATCGGCCT
TAACTACTGCGGCGCAAACTG
